Addgene plasmid #222714: pCDFDuet-AtUBC8-S-AtUBA1-S
Purpose: Expression AtUBA1-S and AtUBC8-S in in bacterial cells
Depositing lab: Lei Wu. Depositing organization: Lanzhou University. Publication: A Bacterial Platform for Studying Ubiquitination Cascades Anchored by SCF-Type E3 Ubiquitin Ligases. Pu ZX, Wang JL, Li YY, Liang LY, Tan YT, Wang ZH, Li BL, Guo GQ, Wang L, Wu L. Biomolecules. 2024 Sep 25;14(10):1209. doi: 10.3390/biom14101209. PubMed 39456142.
Backbone
  Vector backbone: pCDFDuet-1
  Vector type: Bacterial Expression
Growth in bacteria
  Bacterial resistance: Spectinomycin, 50 μg/mL
  Growth temperature: 37°C
  Growth strain: DH5alpha
  Copy number: Unknown
Gene/Insert 1
  Gene/Insert name: AtUBC8
  Species: A. thaliana (mustard weed)
  Entrez Gene: UBC8 (a.k.a. AT5G41700, ARABIDOPSIS THALIANA UBIQUITIN CONJUGATING ENZYME 8, ATUBC8, MBK23.24, MBK23_24, UBIQUITIN CONJUGATING ENZYME, ubiquitin conjugating enzyme 8)
  Tag / fusion protein: S-Tag (C terminal on insert)
Gene/Insert 2
  Gene/Insert name: ATUBA1
  Species: A. thaliana (mustard weed)
  Entrez Gene: UBA1 (a.k.a. AT2G30110, ATUBA1, MODIFIER OF SNC1 5, MOS5, T27E13.15, T27E13_15, ubiquitin-activating enzyme 1)
  Tag / fusion protein: S-Tag (C terminal on backbone)
Terms and licenses: Academic/Nonprofit Terms; Industry Terms: Not Available to Industry
How to cite: pCDFDuet-AtUBC8-S-AtUBA1-S was a gift from Lei Wu (Addgene plasmid # 222714 ; http://n2t.net/addgene:222714 ; RRID:Addgene_222714)
