[The description below was written by a language model from this plasmid's Addgene catalogue record and pLannotate feature annotations shown in this document.]
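Description:
pCDFDuet-AtUBC8-S-AtUBA1-S is a 7.5 kb bacterial co-expression plasmid built on pCDFDuet-1, designed to produce two Arabidopsis thaliana ubiquitination enzymes in E. coli from a single vector. It replicates from the CloDF13 (CDF) origin, which is compatible with other common origins and so allows the plasmid to be maintained alongside additional plasmids in the same cell. Selection is through the aadA (SmR) gene conferring spectinomycin/streptomycin resistance. The backbone also carries lacI under its own promoter, supplying the lac repressor.

The payload consists of two tandem T7 promoter/lac operator cassettes in the same orientation. The first, with an annotated T7 gene 10 ribosome binding site, drives AtUBC8, an E2 ubiquitin-conjugating enzyme that accepts ubiquitin from E1 and transfers it to target proteins. The second drives AtUBA1 (also known as MOS5), the E1 ubiquitin-activating enzyme that adenylates ubiquitin and forms the ubiquitin–E1 thioester. Each open reading frame is followed by a C-terminal S-Tag, derived from ribonuclease A, for detection or affinity capture; the tag on UBC8 was introduced with the insert, while that on UBA1 comes from the backbone. A single annotated T7 terminator lies downstream of the second cassette. Expression requires a host supplying T7 RNA polymerase and is inducible with IPTG, which relieves lac repression. The short TcR and SET1 fragments annotated are probably incidental matches to backbone sequence rather than functional elements.

According to the associated publication, the plasmid is part of a bacterial platform for reconstituting ubiquitination cascades anchored by SCF-type E3 ligases. It provides the E1 and E2 activities, presumably alongside compatible plasmids encoding the other components, though the record does not name these.
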