Features (pLannotate 1.2.2; 19 found; start..end, strand, type, name):
      7..42      -  CDS            TcR (fragment): tetracycline efflux protein; tet; confers resistance to tetracycline
     45..63      +  promoter       T7 promoter: promoter for bacteriophage T7 RNA polymerase
     64..88      +  protein_bind   lac operator: The lac repressor binds to the lac operator to inhibit transcription in E. coli. This inhibition can be relieved by adding lactose or isopropyl-β-D-thiogalactopyranoside (IPTG). lac repressor encoded by lacI
    103..125     +  RBS            RBS: efficient ribosome binding site from bacteriophage T7 gene 10 (Olins and Rangwala, 1989)
    180..623     +  CDS            UBC8: UBC8_ARATH - Also known as UBC4A. Experimental evidence at protein level: Swiss-Prot protein existence level 1. Accepts the ubiquitin from the E1 complex and catalyzes its covalent attachment to other proteins. Mediates the selective degradation of short-lived and abnormal proteins. From Arabidopsis thaliana (Mouse-ear cress).
    636..677     +  CDS            S-Tag (fragment): affinity and epitope tag derived from pancreatic ribonuclease A
    801..819     +  promoter       T7 promoter: promoter for bacteriophage T7 RNA polymerase
    820..844     +  protein_bind   lac operator: The lac repressor binds to the lac operator to inhibit transcription in E. coli. This inhibition can be relieved by adding lactose or isopropyl-β-D-thiogalactopyranoside (IPTG). lac repressor encoded by lacI
    911..4150    +  CDS            UBA1: UBE11_ARATH - Also known as MOS5. Experimental evidence at protein level: Swiss-Prot protein existence level 1. Activates ubiquitin by first adenylating its C-terminal glycine residue with ATP, and thereafter linking this residue to the side chain of a cysteine residue in E1, yielding a ubiquitin-E1 thioester and free AMP. From Arabidopsis thaliana (Mouse-ear cress).
   4169..4210    +  CDS            S-Tag (fragment): affinity and epitope tag derived from pancreatic ribonuclease A
   4240..4257    +  CDS            SET1 (fragment): solubility-enhancement tag derived from T7 phage gene 10B
   4265..4312    +  terminator     T7 terminator: transcription terminator for bacteriophage T7 RNA polymerase
   4483..5274    -  CDS            SmR: aminoglycoside adenylyltransferase (Murphy, 1985); aadA; confers resistance to spectinomycin and streptomycin
   5275..5366    -  promoter       AmpR promoter: bla
   5414..6152    -  rep_origin     CloDF13 ori: Plasmids containing the CloDF13 (CDF) origin of replication can be propagated in E. coli cells that contain additional plasmids with compatible origins.
   6249..6313    -  CDS            TcR (fragment): tetracycline efflux protein; tet; confers resistance to tetracycline
   6328..6349    -  protein_bind   CAP binding site: CAP binding activates transcription in the presence of cAMP. E. coli catabolite activator protein
   6362..7444    -  CDS            lacI: lac repressor; lacI; The lac repressor binds to the lac operator to inhibit transcription in E. coli. This inhibition can be relieved by adding lactose or isopropyl-β-D-thiogalactopyranoside (IPTG).
   7445..7522    -  promoter       lacI promoter: lacI
>Addgene plasmid #222714 | pCDFDuet-AtUBC8-S-AtUBA1-S | addgene full sequence | sequence record 443132 | Addgene NGS Result
GGGATCTCGACGCTCTCCCTTATGCGACTCCTGCATTAGGAAATTAATACGACTCACTATAGGGGAATTG
TGAGCGGATAACAATTCCCCTGTAGAAATAATTTTGTTTAACTTTAATAAGGAGATATACCATGGGCAGC
AGCCATCACCATCATCACCACAGCCAGGGATCCGAATTCATGGCTTCGAAACGGATCTTGAAGGAGCTGA
AGGATCTCCAGAAAGACCCTCCAACCTCCTGCAGTGCAGGTCCAGTTGCTGAAGACATGTTTCATTGGCA
AGCTACAATTATGGGTCCTGCAGAGAGTCCGTATTCAGGCGGTGTGTTTCTCGTTACCATTCACTTCCCT
CCGGACTATCCATTCAAACCACCAAAGGTTGCATTTAGGACGAAGGTGTTTCACCCTAATATCAACAGCA
ACGGAAGCATTTGCCTTGACATTTTGAAAGAACAATGGAGCCCTGCCCTCACCATTTCCAAGGTGTTGCT
CTCGATATGTTCGCTGTTAACAGATCCAAATCCAGATGACCCTTTGGTACCAGAGATTGCACACATGTAC
AAAACCGACAGAGCCAAATACGAGGCTACTGCAAGAAACTGGACTCAGAAGTATGCCATGGGCCTCGAGT
CTGGTAAAGAAACCGCTGCTGCGAAATTTGAACGCCAGCACATGGACTCGTCTACTAGCGCAGCTTAAGA
ATTCGAGCTCGGCGCGCCTGCAGGTCGACAAGCTTGCGGCCGCATAATGCTTAAGTCGAACAGAAAGTAA
TCGTATTGTACACGGCCGCATAATCGAAATTAATACGACTCACTATAGGGGAATTGTGAGCGGATAACAA
TTCCCCATCTTAGTATATTAGTTAAGTATAAGAAGGAGATATACATATGGCAGATCTCAATTGGATATCG
ATGCTTCACAAGCGAGCTAGTGAAGCTAACGATAAGAACGATAATACCATCATCGGTTCCGATTTAGCAT
CATCTAAGAAACGCCGTATCGATTTCACTGAATCTTCGTCTGATAAGTCTTCTTCGATTTTAGCTTCTGG
TAGTAGCAGGGGTTTTCACGGCGATAGCGTCGTTCAGCAAATCGACATGGCTTTTGGTAATTCGAACCGT
CAGGAGATTGATGAAGATCTGCACAGTCGCCAGCTCGCCGTCTATGGTCGTGAGACTATGAGGCGTCTCT
TTGCTTCCAATGTTCTCATCTCGGGGATGCACGGTCTTGGTGCCGAGATTGCCAAGAATCTTATACTTGC
TGGTGTGAAGTCTGTGACCTTGCATGATGAAAGAGTTGTAGAGCTATGGGACTTATCAAGCAACTTTGTT
TTCTCGGAGGATGATGTTGGCAAGAATAGAGCAGATGCTTCTGTTCAGAAGTTACAGGATCTTAACAATG
CTGTGGTTGTCTCTAGCTTGACCAAAAGCTTAAACAAAGAGGATCTTTCTGGCTTCCAGGTTGTTGTATT
CTCTGACATAAGCATGGAAAGAGCAATCGAATTTGATGACTATTGTCACAGCCATCAGCCTCCTATCGCT
TTTGTCAAGGCTGATGTCAGGGGTCTTTTCGGCTCTGTCTTTTGTGATTTTGGGCCTGAATTTGCGGTTC
TTGATGTTGATGGAGAGGAACCCCATACAGGCATCATTGCGTCTATCTCTAATGAGAACCAGGCATTTAT
TTCCTGTGTCGACGATGAGAGGCTTGAGTTTGAAGATGGTGACCTAGTTGTTTTCTCAGAAGTTGAGGGT
ATGACAGAATTGAATGATGGGAAACCAAGGAAGATAAAAAGTACACGGCCATATTCATTCACCCTTGATG
AGGACACTACTAACTATGGAACATATGTGAAGGGTGGTATTGTCACTCAAGTGAAACAGCCAAAGTTACT
GAATTTCAAGCCATTGAGGGAAGCGCTTAAGGATCCAGGGGATTTTCTATTTAGTGATTTCTCTAAGTTT
GATCGGCCTCCACTCCTTCACTTAGCATTCCAGGCACTTGATCATTTTAAAGCTGAAGCTGGCAGATTTC
CTGTTGCTGGCTCAGAAGAGGACGCTCAGAAGCTTATATCGATTGCCACAGCCATCAATACCGGGCAGGG
TGATTTAAAGGTGGAGAATGTTGATCAGAAGCTTCTAAGACACTTTTCCTTTGGAGCCAAGGCTGTCCTG
AATCCTATGGCTGCAATGTTTGGCGGTATTGTTGGACAGGAGGTTGTTAAAGCTTGCTCTGGAAAATTTC
ATCCTCTCTTCCAGTTTTTCTACTTTGATTCAGTGGAGTCACTCCCCTCTGAACCTGTGGACTCGAGTGA
CTTTGCACCAAGAAACAGCCGGTATGATGCCCAAATATCTGTATTTGGGGCCAAGTTCCAGAAGAAACTT
GAAGATGCTAAAGTTTTCACAGTAGGGTCTGGTGCTCTTGGCTGTGAGTTCTTGAAAAATTTGGCTCTGA
TGGGGGTTTCTTGTGGAAGCCAAGGGAAGCTGACAGTGACAGATGATGATATCATTGAGAAGAGTAACCT
CAGTCGTCAATTTCTGTTCCGTGACTGGAACATTGGACAGGCTAAATCCACAGTTGCTGCTTCGGCTGCT
GCTGTTATAAATCCTCGCTTCAACATTGAGGCCCTGCAAAACCGTGTTGGCGCGGAGACTGAGAATGTAT
TTGACGATGCCTTCTGGGAGAACTTAACTGTTGTCGTCAATGCACTGGATAATGTTAATGCGAGGCTCTA
TGTTGATTCGAGGTGCTTGTATTTCCAGAAGCCTCTCCTTGAGTCTGGAACTCTTGGTACAAAGTGCAAC
ACACAGTCGGTTATCCCACATCTAACTGAAAATTACGGTGCCTCAAGGGACCCACCAGAGAAACAGGCCC
CCATGTGTACAGTGCATTCCTTCCCGCATAACATTGATCACTGTTTAACTTGGGCTCGCTCTGAGTTTGA
GGGTCTGCTGGAGAAGACTCCCGCTGAAGTGAATGCATATCTTTCTAGCCCAGTTGAGTACACTAACTCA
ATGATGAGTGCTGGTGATGCTCAGGCGAGGGACACATTGGAGAGGATTGTTGAGTGCCTTGAAAAGGAGA
AGTGTGAGACCTTCCAAGACTGCTTAACCTGGGCACGACTGAGGTTTGAGGATTACTTTGTGAACCGTGT
CAAGCAATTGATATACACATTTCCTGAAGATGCTGCGACTAGTACCGGAGCTCCATTCTGGTCTGCTCCA
AAAAGATTCCCTCGTCCACTCCAGTACTCGTCGTCCGACCCAAGTCTCCTTAACTTTATCACAGCGACTG
CTATTTTACGAGCAGAGACATTTGGGATCCCGATACCTGAGTGGACTAAGAACCCAAAGGAAGCAGCAGA
AGCTGTTGACAGAGTGATAGTCCCAGACTTTGAGCCAAGGCAAGATGCAAAGATTGTGACTGATGAGAAA
GCTACCACTTTAACCACTGCTTCGGTGGACGACGCTGCAGTCATCGACGATCTCATTGCTAAGATCGACC
AGTGTAGGCATAACTTGTCGCCAGACTTCAGGATGAAACCTATTCAGTTCGAAAAGGATGATGATACAAA
CTATCACATGGATGTGATAGCAGGACTAGCCAACATGAGGGCGAGAAATTACAGCATCCCTGAAGTGGAC
AAGCTGAAAGCAAAGTTCATAGCAGGGAGAATCATCCCAGCCATTGCGACTTCAACAGCCATGGCTACTG
GGCTGGTCTGCCTCGAGCTGTACAAGGTCCTTGATGGAGGACATAAAGTGGAAGCTTACAGAAACACATT
TGCCAACCTGGCACTTCCACTATTCTCCATGGCTGAACCACTTCCACCAAAGGTGGTGAAGCACCGTGAC
ATGGCTTGGACAGTTTGGGACAGATGGGTTCTCAAGGGAAACCCAACTCTTCGTGAGGTGTTGCAGTGGC
TGGAGGACAAAGGGCTTAGCGCATACAGCATCTCTTGTGGAAGCTGTCTTCTGTTCAACAGTATGTTCAC
AAGGCACAAGGAGAGGATGGACAAGAAGGTTGTGGATCTCGCTCGGGATGTTGCGAAAGTCGAGTTACCG
CCTTATCGCAACCATCTTGATGTAGTGGTGGCTTGTGAGGATGAAGATGACAATGACGTCGATATTCCTC
TCGTCTCTATCTACTTCAGGGGTACCCTCGAGTCTGGTAAAGAAACCGCTGCTGCGAAATTTGAACGCCA
GCACATGGACTCGTCTACTAGCGCAGCTTAATTAACCTAGGCTGCTGCCACCGCTGAGCAATAACTAGCA
TAACCCCTTGGGGCCTCTAAACGGGTCTTGAGGGGTTTTTTGCTGAAACCTCAGGCATTTGAGAAGCACA
CGGTCACACTGCTTCCGGTAGTCAATAAACCGGTAAACCAGCAATAGACATAAGCGGCTATTTAACGACC
CTGCCCTGAACCGACGACCGGGTCATCGTGGCCGGATCTTGCGGCCCCTCGGCTTGAACGAATTGTTAGA
CATTATTTGCCGACTACCTTGGTGATCTCGCCTTTCACGTAGTGGACAAATTCTTCCAACTGATCTGCGC
GCGAGGCCAAGCGATCTTCTTCTTGTCCAAGATAAGCCTGTCTAGCTTCAAGTATGACGGGCTGATACTG
GGCCGGCAGGCGCTCCATTGCCCAGTCGGCAGCGACATCCTTCGGCGCGATTTTGCCGGTTACTGCGCTG
TACCAAATGCGGGACAACGTAAGCACTACATTTCGCTCATCGCCAGCCCAGTCGGGCGGCGAGTTCCATA
GCGTTAAGGTTTCATTTAGCGCCTCAAATAGATCCTGTTCAGGAACCGGATCAAAGAGTTCCTCCGCCGC
TGGACCTACCAAGGCAACGCTATGTTCTCTTGCTTTTGTCAGCAAGATAGCCAGATCAATGTCGATCGTG
GCTGGCTCGAAGATACCTGCAAGAATGTCATTGCGCTGCCATTCTCCAAATTGCAGTTCGCGCTTAGCTG
GATAACGCCACGGAATGATGTCGTCGTGCACAACAATGGTGACTTCTACAGCGCGGAGAATCTCGCTCTC
TCCAGGGGAAGCCGAAGTTTCCAAAAGGTCGTTGATCAAAGCTCGCCGCGTTGTTTCATCAAGCCTTACG
GTCACCGTAACCAGCAAATCAATATCACTGTGTGGCTTCAGGCCGCCATCCACTGCGGAGCCGTACAAAT
GTACGGCCAGCAACGTCGGTTCGAGATGGCGCTCGATGACGCCAACTACCTCTGATAGTTGAGTCGATAC
TTCGGCGATCACCGCTTCCCTCATACTCTTCCTTTTTCAATATTATTGAAGCATTTATCAGGGTTATTGT
CTCATGAGCGGATACATATTTGAATGTATTTAGAAAAATAAACAAATAGCTAGCTCACTCGGTCGCTACG
CTCCGGGCGTGAGACTGCGGCGGGCGCTGCGGACACATACAAAGTTACCCACAGATTCCGTGGATAAGCA
GGGGACTAACATGTGAGGCAAAACAGCAGGGCCGCGCCGGTGGCGTTTTTCCATAGGCTCCGCCCTCCTG
CCAGAGTTCACATAAACAGACGCTTTTCCGGTGCATCTGTGGGAGCCGTGAGGCTCAACCATGAATCTGA
CAGTACGGGCGAAACCCGACAGGACTTAAAGATCCCCACCGTTTCCGGCGGGTCGCTCCCTCTTGCGCTC
TCCTGTTCCGACCCTGCCGTTTACCGGATACCTGTTCCGCCTTTCTCCCTTACGGGAAGTGTGGCGCTTT
CTCATAGCTCACACACTGGTATCTCGGCTCGGTGTAGGTCGTTCGCTCCAAGCTGGGCTGTAAGCAAGAA
CTCCCCGTTCAGCCCGACTGCTGCGCCTTATCCGGTAACTGTTCACTTGAGTCCAACCCGGAAAAGCACG
GTAAAACGCCACTGGCAGCAGCCATTGGTAACTGGGAGTTCGCAGAGGATTTGTTTAGCTAAACACGCGG
TTGCTCTTGAAGTGTGCGCCAAAGTCCGGCTACACTGGAAGGACAGATTTGGTTGCTGTGCTCTGCGAAA
GCCAGTTACCACGGTTAAGCAGTTCCCCAACTGACTTAACCTTCGATCAAACCACCTCCCCAGGTGGTTT
TTTCGTTTACAGGGCAAAAGATTACGCGCAGAAAAAAAGGATCTCAAGAAGATCCTTTGATCTTTTCTAC
TGAACCGCTCTAGATTTCAGTGCAATTTATCTCTTCAAATGTAGCACCTGAAGTCAGCCCCATACGATAT
AAGTTGTAATTCTCATGTTAGTCATGCCCCGCGCCCACCGGAAGGAGCTGACTGGGTTGAAGGCTCTCAA
GGGCATCGGTCGAGATCCCGGTGCCTAATGAGTGAGCTAACTTACATTAATTGCGTTGCGCTCACTGCCC
GCTTTCCAGTCGGGAAACCTGTCGTGCCAGCTGCATTAATGAATCGGCCAACGCGCGGGGAGAGGCGGTT
TGCGTATTGGGCGCCAGGGTGGTTTTTCTTTTCACCAGTGAGACGGGCAACAGCTGATTGCCCTTCACCG
CCTGGCCCTGAGAGAGTTGCAGCAAGCGGTCCACGCTGGTTTGCCCCAGCAGGCGAAAATCCTGTTTGAT
GGTGGTTAACGGCGGGATATAACATGAGCTGTCTTCGGTATCGTCGTATCCCACTACCGAGATGTCCGCA
CCAACGCGCAGCCCGGACTCGGTAATGGCGCGCATTGCGCCCAGCGCCATCTGATCGTTGGCAACCAGCA
TCGCAGTGGGAACGATGCCCTCATTCAGCATTTGCATGGTTTGTTGAAAACCGGACATGGCACTCCAGTC
GCCTTCCCGTTCCGCTATCGGCTGAATTTGATTGCGAGTGAGATATTTATGCCAGCCAGCCAGACGCAGA
CGCGCCGAGACAGAACTTAATGGGCCCGCTAACAGCGCGATTTGCTGGTGACCCAATGCGACCAGATGCT
CCACGCCCAGTCGCGTACCGTCTTCATGGGAGAAAATAATACTGTTGATGGGTGTCTGGTCAGAGACATC
AAGAAATAACGCCGGAACATTAGTGCAGGCAGCTTCCACAGCAATGGCATCCTGGTCATCCAGCGGATAG
TTAATGATCAGCCCACTGACGCGTTGCGCGAGAAGATTGTGCACCGCCGCTTTACAGGCTTCGACGCCGC
TTCGTTCTACCATCGACACCACCACGCTGGCACCCAGTTGATCGGCGCGAGATTTAATCGCCGCGACAAT
TTGCGACGGCGCGTGCAGGGCCAGACTGGAGGTGGCAACGCCAATCAGCAACGACTGTTTGCCCGCCAGT
TGTTGTGCCACGCGGTTGGGAATGTAATTCAGCTCCGCCATCGCCGCTTCCACTTTTTCCCGCGTTTTCG
CAGAAACGTGGCTGGCCTGGTTCACCACGCGGGAAACGGTCTGATAAGAGACACCGGCATACTCTGCGAC
ATCGTATAACGTTACTGGTTTCACATTCACCACCCTGAATTGACTCTCTTCCGGGCGCTATCATGCCATA
CCGCGAAAGGTTTTGCGCCATTCGATGGTGTCC
